Addgene plasmid #131493: pORANGE mEos3.2-Camk2a KI
Purpose: Endogenous tagging of CaMKIIa: N-terminal (amino acid position: before startcodon)
Depositing lab: Harold MacGillavry. Depositing organization: Utrecht University. Publication: ORANGE: A CRISPR/Cas9-based genome editing toolbox for epitope tagging of endogenous proteins in neurons. Willems J, de Jong APH, Scheefhals N, Mertens E, Catsburg LAE, Poorthuis RB, de Winter F, Verhaagen J, Meye FJ, MacGillavry HD. PLoS Biol. 2020 Apr 10;18(4):e3000665. doi: 10.1371/journal.pbio.3000665. PubMed 32275651.
Backbone
  Vector backbone: pORANGE
  Backbone size w/o insert (bp): 9223
  Vector type: Mammalian Expression
Growth in bacteria
  Bacterial resistance: Ampicillin, 100 μg/mL
  Growth temperature: 37°C
  Growth strain: DH5alpha
  Copy number: High Copy
Gene/Insert
  Cloning method: Restriction Enzyme; 5′ cloning site Unknown (unknown if destroyed); 3′ cloning site Unknown (unknown if destroyed)
  Sequencing primers: 5′ aaggctgttagagagataattggaa; 3′ cgggccatttaccgtaagtt
Terms and licenses: Academic/Nonprofit Terms; Industry Terms: Not Available to Industry
How to cite: pORANGE mEos3.2-Camk2a KI was a gift from Harold MacGillavry (Addgene plasmid # 131493 ; http://n2t.net/addgene:131493 ; RRID:Addgene_131493)
