[The description below was written by a language model from this plasmid's Addgene catalogue record and pLannotate feature annotations shown in this document.]
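Description:
pORANGE mEos3.2-Camk2a KI is a mammalian expression plasmid from the ORANGE CRISPR/Cas9 knock-in toolbox, designed to tag endogenous CaMKIIα at its N-terminus, with the tag inserted just before the start codon. It is an all-in-one construct of 9,223 bp. The catalogue lists that same figure as the backbone size without insert, so it evidently refers to the whole plasmid. It is maintained in E. coli at high copy through a ColE1/pUC-type origin with ampicillin selection (AmpR under its own bla promoter). An f1 origin and short pBR322-derived bom and rop fragments are also present. The depositor sequence and the repository's sequencing result give essentially identical feature maps.

Three functional modules sit in series. A human U6 Pol III promoter drives a guide RNA built on the S. pyogenes scaffold; the short gap between promoter and scaffold presumably holds the Camk2a-targeting spacer, although it is not annotated. A partial second scaffold fragment follows. Next comes the donor, a promoterless mEos3.2 coding sequence. This monomeric green-to-red photoconvertible fluorescent protein is therefore expressed only after integration into the target locus, which places it under endogenous regulation. The flanking donor elements that govern excision and integration are not annotated. The third module expresses full-length SpCas9, which the annotation splits into contiguous N- and C-terminal portions. It carries an HA epitope fragment at its N-terminus and is driven by a CMV enhancer/chicken β-actin promoter with a hybrid intron, terminating in a bGH polyadenylation signal. Only a single AAV2 ITR is annotated, so the record does not support use as a packageable AAV genome. The associated publication describes tagging of endogenous proteins in neurons, where the photoconvertible label suits live and single-molecule imaging of native CaMKIIα.
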