Features (pLannotate 1.2.2; 19 found; start..end, strand, type, name):
     62..302     +  promoter       U6 promoter: RNA polymerase III promoter for human U6 snRNA
    332..407     +  misc_RNA       gRNA scaffold: guide RNA scaffold for the Streptococcus pyogenes CRISPR/Cas9 system
    414..457     +  misc_RNA       gRNA scaffold (fragment): guide RNA scaffold for the Streptococcus pyogenes CRISPR/Cas9 system
    541..1218    +  CDS            mEos3.2: mEos3.2 is a photoconvertible green/yellow fluorescent protein published in 2012, derived from Lobophyllia hemprichii. It is reported to be a rapidly-maturing monomer with moderate acid sensitivity.
   1288..1573    +  enhancer       CMV enhancer: human cytomegalovirus immediate early enhancer; contains an 18-bp deletion relative to the standard CMV enhancer
   1575..1852    +  promoter       chicken β-actin promoter: No description available
   1853..2080    +  intron         hybrid intron: hybrid between chicken β-actin (CBA) and minute virus of mice (MMV) introns (Gray et al., 2011)
   2101..2128    +  CDS            3xHA (fragment): three tandem HA epitope tags
   2161..3876    +  CDS            Cas9(N): N-terminal portion of Streptococcus pyogenes Cas9 (Zetsche et al., 2015)
   3763..6261    +  CDS            Cas9(C): C-terminal portion of Streptococcus pyogenes Cas9 (Zetsche et al., 2015)
   6331..6442    +  polyA_signal   bGH poly(A) signal: bovine growth hormone polyadenylation signal
   6547..6687    +  repeat_region  AAV2 ITR: inverted terminal repeat of adeno-associated virus serotype 2 inverted
   6692..6743    -  misc_feature   bom (fragment): basis of mobility region from pBR322
   6762..7217    +  rep_origin     f1 ori (sequence partly withheld): f1 bacteriophage origin of replication; arrow indicates direction of (+) strand synthesis
   7218..7267    -  misc_feature   bom (fragment): basis of mobility region from pBR322
   7369..7404    -  CDS            rop (fragment): Rop protein, which maintains plasmids at low copy number; rop
   7499..7603    +  promoter       AmpR promoter: bla
   7604..8464    +  CDS            AmpR: β-lactamase; bla; confers resistance to ampicillin, carbenicillin, and related antibiotics
   8635..9223    +  rep_origin     ori: high-copy-number ColE1/pMB1/pBR322/pUC origin of replication
>Addgene plasmid #131493 | pORANGE mEos3.2-Camk2a KI | depositor full sequence | sequence record 252028 | pORANGE mEos3.2-Camk2a KI sequence 9223 bps
AACGCCAGCAACGCGGCCTTTTTACGGTTCCTGGCCTTTTGCTGGCCTTTTGCTCACATGTGAGGGCCTA
TTTCCCATGATTCCTTCATATTTGCATATACGATACAAGGCTGTTAGAGAGATAATTGGAATTAATTTGA
CTGTAAACACAAAGATATTAGTACAAAATACGTGACGTAGAAAGTAATAATTTCTTGGGTAGTTTGCAGT
TTTAAAATTATGTTTTAAAATGGACTATCATATGCTTACCGTAACTTGAAAGTATTTCGATTTCTTGGCT
TTATATATCTTGTGGAAAGGACGAAACACCGCTGCCTGCCCAGTGCCAGGAGTTTTAGAGCTAGAAATAG
CAAGTTAAAATAAGGCTAGTCCGTTATCAACTTGAAAAAGTGGCACCGAGTCGGTGCTTTTTTGTTTTAG
AGCTAGAAATAGCAAGTTAAAATAAGGCTAGTCCGTTTTTAGCGCGTGCGCCAATTCTGCAGACAAATGG
CTCTAGAAGCTTGCTAGACCCTCCTGGCACTGGGCAGGCAGGCTAGCAGGATGAGTGCGATTAAGCCAGA
CATGAAGATCAAACTCCGTATGGAAGGCAACGTAAACGGGCACCACTTTGTGATCGACGGAGATGGTACA
GGCAAGCCTTTTGAGGGAAAACAGAGTATGGATCTTGAAGTCAAAGAGGGCGGACCTCTGCCTTTTGCCT
TTGATATCCTGACCACTGCATTCCATTACGGCAACAGGGTATTCGCCAAATATCCAGACAACATACAAGA
CTATTTTAAGCAGTCGTTTCCTAAGGGGTATTCGTGGGAACGAAGCTTGACTTTCGAAGACGGGGGCATT
TGCAACGCCAGAAACGACATAACAATGGAAGGGGACACTTTCTATAATAAAGTTCGATTTTATGGTACCA
ACTTTCCCGCCAATGGTCCAGTTATGCAGAAGAAGACGCTGAAATGGGAGCCCTCCACTGAGAAAATGTA
TGTGCGTGATGGAGTGCTGACGGGTGATATTGAGATGGCTTTGTTGCTTGAAGGAAATGCCCATTACCGA
TGTGACTTCAGAACTACTTACAAAGCTAAGGAGAAGGGTGTCAAGTTACCAGGCGCCCACTTTGTGGACC
ACTGCATTGAGATTTTAAGCCATGACAAAGATTACAACAAGGTTAAGCTGTATGAGCATGCTGTTGCTCA
TTCTGGATTGCCTGACAATGCCAGACGAGCTCGAGCCCTCCTGGCACTGGGCAGGCAGGGATCCTAGGAC
GCGTCCTAGGACGCGTCCAGAGGTACCCGTTACATAACTTACGGTAAATGGCCCGCCTGGCTGACCGCCC
AACGACCCCCGCCCATTGACGTCAATAGTAACGCCAATAGGGACTTTCCATTGACGTCAATGGGTGGAGT
ATTTACGGTAAACTGCCCACTTGGCAGTACATCAAGTGTATCATATGCCAAGTACGCCCCCTATTGACGT
CAATGACGGTAAATGGCCCGCCTGGCATTGTGCCCAGTACATGACCTTATGGGACTTTCCTACTTGGCAG
TACATCTACGTATTAGTCATCGCTATTACCATGGTCGAGGTGAGCCCCACGTTCTGCTTCACTCTCCCCA
TCTCCCCCCCCTCCCCACCCCCAATTTTGTATTTATTTATTTTTTAATTATTTTGTGCAGCGATGGGGGC
GGGGGGGGGGGGGGGGCGCGCGCCAGGCGGGGCGGGGCGGGGCGAGGGGCGGGGCGGGGCGAGGCGGAGA
GGTGCGGCGGCAGCCAATCAGAGCGGCGCGCTCCGAAAGTTTCCTTTTATGGCGAGGCGGCGGCGGCGGC
GGCCCTATAAAAAGCGAAGCGCGCGGCGGGCGGGAGTCGCTGCGCGCTGCCTTCGCCCCGTGCCCCGCTC
CGCCGCCGCCTCGCGCCGCCCGCCCCGGCTCTGACTGACCGCGTTACTCCCACAGGTGAGCGGGCGGGAC
GGCCCTTCTCCTCCGGGCTGTAATTAGCTGAGCAAGAGGTAAGGGTTTAAGGGATGGTTGGTTGGTGGGG
TATTAATGTTTAATTACCTGGAGCACCTGCCTGAAATCACTTTTTTTCAGGTTGGACCGGTGCCACCATG
TACCCATACGATGTTCCAGATTACGCTTCGCCGAAGAAAAAGCGCAAGGTCGAAGCGTCCGACAAGAAGT
ACAGCATCGGCCTGGACATCGGCACCAACTCTGTGGGCTGGGCCGTGATCACCGACGAGTACAAGGTGCC
CAGCAAGAAATTCAAGGTGCTGGGCAACACCGACCGGCACAGCATCAAGAAGAACCTGATCGGAGCCCTG
CTGTTCGACAGCGGCGAAACAGCCGAGGCCACCCGGCTGAAGAGAACCGCCAGAAGAAGATACACCAGAC
GGAAGAACCGGATCTGCTATCTGCAAGAGATCTTCAGCAACGAGATGGCCAAGGTGGACGACAGCTTCTT
CCACAGACTGGAAGAGTCCTTCCTGGTGGAAGAGGATAAGAAGCACGAGCGGCACCCCATCTTCGGCAAC
ATCGTGGACGAGGTGGCCTACCACGAGAAGTACCCCACCATCTACCACCTGAGAAAGAAACTGGTGGACA
GCACCGACAAGGCCGACCTGCGGCTGATCTATCTGGCCCTGGCCCACATGATCAAGTTCCGGGGCCACTT
CCTGATCGAGGGCGACCTGAACCCCGACAACAGCGACGTGGACAAGCTGTTCATCCAGCTGGTGCAGACC
TACAACCAGCTGTTCGAGGAAAACCCCATCAACGCCAGCGGCGTGGACGCCAAGGCCATCCTGTCTGCCA
GACTGAGCAAGAGCAGACGGCTGGAAAATCTGATCGCCCAGCTGCCCGGCGAGAAGAAGAATGGCCTGTT
CGGCAACCTGATTGCCCTGAGCCTGGGCCTGACCCCCAACTTCAAGAGCAACTTCGACCTGGCCGAGGAT
GCCAAACTGCAGCTGAGCAAGGACACCTACGACGACGACCTGGACAACCTGCTGGCCCAGATCGGCGACC
AGTACGCCGACCTGTTTCTGGCCGCCAAGAACCTGTCCGACGCCATCCTGCTGAGCGACATCCTGAGAGT
GAACACCGAGATCACCAAGGCCCCCCTGAGCGCCTCTATGATCAAGAGATACGACGAGCACCACCAGGAC
CTGACCCTGCTGAAAGCTCTCGTGCGGCAGCAGCTGCCTGAGAAGTACAAAGAGATTTTCTTCGACCAGA
GCAAGAACGGCTACGCCGGCTACATTGACGGCGGAGCCAGCCAGGAAGAGTTCTACAAGTTCATCAAGCC
CATCCTGGAAAAGATGGACGGCACCGAGGAACTGCTCGTGAAGCTGAACAGAGAGGACCTGCTGCGGAAG
CAGCGGACCTTCGACAACGGCAGCATCCCCCACCAGATCCACCTGGGAGAGCTGCACGCCATTCTGCGGC
GGCAGGAAGATTTTTACCCATTCCTGAAGGACAACCGGGAAAAGATCGAGAAGATCCTGACCTTCCGCAT
CCCCTACTACGTGGGCCCTCTGGCCAGGGGAAACAGCAGATTCGCCTGGATGACCAGAAAGAGCGAGGAA
ACCATCACCCCCTGGAACTTCGAGGAAGTGGTGGACAAGGGCGCTTCCGCCCAGAGCTTCATCGAGCGGA
TGACCAACTTCGATAAGAACCTGCCCAACGAGAAGGTGCTGCCCAAGCACAGCCTGCTGTACGAGTACTT
CACCGTGTATAACGAGCTGACCAAAGTGAAATACGTGACCGAGGGAATGAGAAAGCCCGCCTTCCTGAGC
GGCGAGCAGAAAAAGGCCATCGTGGACCTGCTGTTCAAGACCAACCGGAAAGTGACCGTGAAGCAGCTGA
AAGAGGACTACTTCAAGAAAATCGAGTGCTTCGACTCCGTGGAAATCTCCGGCGTGGAAGATCGGTTCAA
CGCCTCCCTGGGCACATACCACGATCTGCTGAAAATTATCAAGGACAAGGACTTCCTGGACAATGAGGAA
AACGAGGACATTCTGGAAGATATCGTGCTGACCCTGACACTGTTTGAGGACAGAGAGATGATCGAGGAAC
GGCTGAAAACCTATGCCCACCTGTTCGACGACAAAGTGATGAAGCAGCTGAAGCGGCGGAGATACACCGG
CTGGGGCAGGCTGAGCCGGAAGCTGATCAACGGCATCCGGGACAAGCAGTCCGGCAAGACAATCCTGGAT
TTCCTGAAGTCCGACGGCTTCGCCAACAGAAACTTCATGCAGCTGATCCACGACGACAGCCTGACCTTTA
AAGAGGACATCCAGAAAGCCCAGGTGTCCGGCCAGGGCGATAGCCTGCACGAGCACATTGCCAATCTGGC
CGGCAGCCCCGCCATTAAGAAGGGCATCCTGCAGACAGTGAAGGTGGTGGACGAGCTCGTGAAAGTGATG
GGCCGGCACAAGCCCGAGAACATCGTGATCGAAATGGCCAGAGAGAACCAGACCACCCAGAAGGGACAGA
AGAACAGCCGCGAGAGAATGAAGCGGATCGAAGAGGGCATCAAAGAGCTGGGCAGCCAGATCCTGAAAGA
ACACCCCGTGGAAAACACCCAGCTGCAGAACGAGAAGCTGTACCTGTACTACCTGCAGAATGGGCGGGAT
ATGTACGTGGACCAGGAACTGGACATCAACCGGCTGTCCGACTACGATGTGGACCATATCGTGCCTCAGA
GCTTTCTGAAGGACGACTCCATCGACAACAAGGTGCTGACCAGAAGCGACAAGAACCGGGGCAAGAGCGA
CAACGTGCCCTCCGAAGAGGTCGTGAAGAAGATGAAGAACTACTGGCGGCAGCTGCTGAACGCCAAGCTG
ATTACCCAGAGAAAGTTCGACAATCTGACCAAGGCCGAGAGAGGCGGCCTGAGCGAACTGGATAAGGCCG
GCTTCATCAAGAGACAGCTGGTGGAAACCCGGCAGATCACAAAGCACGTGGCACAGATCCTGGACTCCCG
GATGAACACTAAGTACGACGAGAATGACAAGCTGATCCGGGAAGTGAAAGTGATCACCCTGAAGTCCAAG
CTGGTGTCCGATTTCCGGAAGGATTTCCAGTTTTACAAAGTGCGCGAGATCAACAACTACCACCACGCCC
ACGACGCCTACCTGAACGCCGTCGTGGGAACCGCCCTGATCAAAAAGTACCCTAAGCTGGAAAGCGAGTT
CGTGTACGGCGACTACAAGGTGTACGACGTGCGGAAGATGATCGCCAAGAGCGAGCAGGAAATCGGCAAG
GCTACCGCCAAGTACTTCTTCTACAGCAACATCATGAACTTTTTCAAGACCGAGATTACCCTGGCCAACG
GCGAGATCCGGAAGCGGCCTCTGATCGAGACAAACGGCGAAACCGGGGAGATCGTGTGGGATAAGGGCCG
GGATTTTGCCACCGTGCGGAAAGTGCTGAGCATGCCCCAAGTGAATATCGTGAAAAAGACCGAGGTGCAG
ACAGGCGGCTTCAGCAAAGAGTCTATCCTGCCCAAGAGGAACAGCGATAAGCTGATCGCCAGAAAGAAGG
ACTGGGACCCTAAGAAGTACGGCGGCTTCGACAGCCCCACCGTGGCCTATTCTGTGCTGGTGGTGGCCAA
AGTGGAAAAGGGCAAGTCCAAGAAACTGAAGAGTGTGAAAGAGCTGCTGGGGATCACCATCATGGAAAGA
AGCAGCTTCGAGAAGAATCCCATCGACTTTCTGGAAGCCAAGGGCTACAAAGAAGTGAAAAAGGACCTGA
TCATCAAGCTGCCTAAGTACTCCCTGTTCGAGCTGGAAAACGGCCGGAAGAGAATGCTGGCCTCTGCCGG
CGAACTGCAGAAGGGAAACGAACTGGCCCTGCCCTCCAAATATGTGAACTTCCTGTACCTGGCCAGCCAC
TATGAGAAGCTGAAGGGCTCCCCCGAGGATAATGAGCAGAAACAGCTGTTTGTGGAACAGCACAAGCACT
ACCTGGACGAGATCATCGAGCAGATCAGCGAGTTCTCCAAGAGAGTGATCCTGGCCGACGCTAATCTGGA
CAAAGTGCTGTCCGCCTACAACAAGCACCGGGATAAGCCCATCAGAGAGCAGGCCGAGAATATCATCCAC
CTGTTTACCCTGACCAATCTGGGAGCCCCTGCCGCCTTCAAGTACTTTGACACCACCATCGACCGGAAGA
GGTACACCAGCACCAAAGAGGTGCTGGACGCCACCCTGATCCACCAGAGCATCACCGGCCTGTACGAGAC
ACGGATCGACCTGTCTCAGCTGGGAGGCGACAGCCCCAAGAAGAAGAGAAAGGTGGAGGCCAGCTAAGAA
TTCTAACTAGAGCTCGCTGATCAGCCTCGACTGTGCCTTCTAGTTGCCAGCCATCTGTTGTTTGCCCCTC
CCCCGTGCCTTCCTTGACCCTGGAAGGTGCCACTCCCACTGTCCTTTCCTAATAAAATGAGGAAATTGCA
TCGCATTGTCTGAGTAGGTGTCATTCTATTCTGGGGGGTGGGGTGGGGCAGGACAGCAAGGGGGAGGATT
GGGAAGAGAATAGCAGGCATGCTGGGGAGCGGCCGCAGGAACCCCTAGTGATGGAGTTGGCCACTCCCTC
TCTGCGCGCTCGCTCGCTCACTGAGGCCGGGCGACCAAAGGTCGCCCGACGCCCGGGCTTTGCCCGGGCG
GCCTCAGTGAGCGAGCGAGCGCGCAGCTGCCTGCAGGGGCGCCTGATGCGGTATTTTCTCCTTACGCATC
TGTGCGGTATTTCACACCGCATA
[95 nt withheld, positions 6744-6838]
T
[46 nt withheld, positions 6840-6885]
C
[141 nt withheld, positions 6887-7027]
CCTTTGACGTTGGAGTCCACGTTCTTT
[37 nt withheld, positions 7055-7091]
ACTCTATCTCGGGCTATTCTTTTGATTTATAAGGGATTTTGCCGATTTCGGTCTATTGGTTAAAAAATGA
GCTGATTTAACAAAAATTTAACGCGAATTTTAACAAAATATTAACGTTTACAATTTTATGGTGCACTCTC
AGTACAATCTGCTCTGATGCCGCATAGTTAAGCCAGCCCCGACACCCGCCAACACCCGCTGACGCGCCCT
GACGGGCTTGTCTGCTCCCGGCATCCGCTTACAGACAAGCTGTGACCGTCTCCGGGAGCTGCATGTGTCA
GAGGTTTTCACCGTCATCACCGAAACGCGCGAGACGAAAGGGCCTCGTGATACGCCTATTTTTATAGGTT
AATGTCATGATAATAATGGTTTCTTAGACGTCAGGTGGCACTTTTCGGGGAAATGTGCGCGGAACCCCTA
TTTGTTTATTTTTCTAAATACATTCAAATATGTATCCGCTCATGAGACAATAACCCTGATAAATGCTTCA
ATAATATTGAAAAAGGAAGAGTATGAGTATTCAACATTTCCGTGTCGCCCTTATTCCCTTTTTTGCGGCA
TTTTGCCTTCCTGTTTTTGCTCACCCAGAAACGCTGGTGAAAGTAAAAGATGCTGAAGATCAGTTGGGTG
CACGAGTGGGTTACATCGAACTGGATCTCAACAGCGGTAAGATCCTTGAGAGTTTTCGCCCCGAAGAACG
TTTTCCAATGATGAGCACTTTTAAAGTTCTGCTATGTGGCGCGGTATTATCCCGTATTGACGCCGGGCAA
GAGCAACTCGGTCGCCGCATACACTATTCTCAGAATGACTTGGTTGAGTACTCACCAGTCACAGAAAAGC
ATCTTACGGATGGCATGACAGTAAGAGAATTATGCAGTGCTGCCATAACCATGAGTGATAACACTGCGGC
CAACTTACTTCTGACAACGATCGGAGGACCGAAGGAGCTAACCGCTTTTTTGCACAACATGGGGGATCAT
GTAACTCGCCTTGATCGTTGGGAACCGGAGCTGAATGAAGCCATACCAAACGACGAGCGTGACACCACGA
TGCCTGTAGCAATGGCAACAACGTTGCGCAAACTATTAACTGGCGAACTACTTACTCTAGCTTCCCGGCA
ACAATTAATAGACTGGATGGAGGCGGATAAAGTTGCAGGACCACTTCTGCGCTCGGCCCTTCCGGCTGGC
TGGTTTATTGCTGATAAATCTGGAGCCGGTGAGCGTGGAAGCCGCGGTATCATTGCAGCACTGGGGCCAG
ATGGTAAGCCCTCCCGTATCGTAGTTATCTACACGACGGGGAGTCAGGCAACTATGGATGAACGAAATAG
ACAGATCGCTGAGATAGGTGCCTCACTGATTAAGCATTGGTAACTGTCAGACCAAGTTTACTCATATATA
CTTTAGATTGATTTAAAACTTCATTTTTAATTTAAAAGGATCTAGGTGAAGATCCTTTTTGATAATCTCA
TGACCAAAATCCCTTAACGTGAGTTTTCGTTCCACTGAGCGTCAGACCCCGTAGAAAAGATCAAAGGATC
TTCTTGAGATCCTTTTTTTCTGCGCGTAATCTGCTGCTTGCAAACAAAAAAACCACCGCTACCAGCGGTG
GTTTGTTTGCCGGATCAAGAGCTACCAACTCTTTTTCCGAAGGTAACTGGCTTCAGCAGAGCGCAGATAC
CAAATACTGTTCTTCTAGTGTAGCCGTAGTTAGGCCACCACTTCAAGAACTCTGTAGCACCGCCTACATA
CCTCGCTCTGCTAATCCTGTTACCAGTGGCTGCTGCCAGTGGCGATAAGTCGTGTCTTACCGGGTTGGAC
TCAAGACGATAGTTACCGGATAAGGCGCAGCGGTCGGGCTGAACGGGGGGTTCGTGCACACAGCCCAGCT
TGGAGCGAACGACCTACACCGAACTGAGATACCTACAGCGTGAGCTATGAGAAAGCGCCACGCTTCCCGA
AGGGAGAAAGGCGGACAGGTATCCGGTAAGCGGCAGGGTCGGAACAGGAGAGCGCACGAGGGAGCTTCCA
GGGGGAAACGCCTGGTATCTTTATAGTCCTGTCGGGTTTCGCCACCTCTGACTTGAGCGTCGATTTTTGT
GATGCTCGTCAGGGGGGCGGAGCCTATGGAAA
