Features (pLannotate 1.2.2; 19 found; start..end, strand, type, name):
     62..302     +  promoter       U6 promoter: RNA polymerase III promoter for human U6 snRNA
    332..407     +  misc_RNA       gRNA scaffold: guide RNA scaffold for the Streptococcus pyogenes CRISPR/Cas9 system
    414..457     +  misc_RNA       gRNA scaffold (fragment): guide RNA scaffold for the Streptococcus pyogenes CRISPR/Cas9 system
    541..1218    +  CDS            mEos3.2: mEos3.2 is a photoconvertible green/yellow fluorescent protein published in 2012, derived from Lobophyllia hemprichii. It is reported to be a rapidly-maturing monomer with moderate acid sensitivity.
   1288..1573    +  enhancer       CMV enhancer: human cytomegalovirus immediate early enhancer; contains an 18-bp deletion relative to the standard CMV enhancer
   1575..1852    +  promoter       chicken β-actin promoter: No description available
   1853..2080    +  intron         hybrid intron: hybrid between chicken β-actin (CBA) and minute virus of mice (MMV) introns (Gray et al., 2011)
   2101..2128    +  CDS            3xHA (fragment): three tandem HA epitope tags
   2161..3762    +  CDS            Cas9(N): N-terminal portion of Streptococcus pyogenes Cas9 (Zetsche et al., 2015)
   3763..6261    +  CDS            Cas9(C): C-terminal portion of Streptococcus pyogenes Cas9 (Zetsche et al., 2015)
   6331..6442    +  polyA_signal   bGH poly(A) signal: bovine growth hormone polyadenylation signal
   6547..6687    +  repeat_region  AAV2 ITR: inverted terminal repeat of adeno-associated virus serotype 2 inverted
   6692..6743    -  misc_feature   bom (fragment): basis of mobility region from pBR322
   6762..7217    +  rep_origin     f1 ori (sequence partly withheld): f1 bacteriophage origin of replication; arrow indicates direction of (+) strand synthesis
   7218..7267    -  misc_feature   bom (fragment): basis of mobility region from pBR322
   7369..7404    -  CDS            rop (fragment): Rop protein, which maintains plasmids at low copy number; rop
   7499..7603    +  promoter       AmpR promoter: bla
   7604..8464    +  CDS            AmpR: β-lactamase; bla; confers resistance to ampicillin, carbenicillin, and related antibiotics
   8635..9223    +  rep_origin     ori: high-copy-number ColE1/pMB1/pBR322/pUC origin of replication
>Addgene plasmid #131493 | pORANGE mEos3.2-Camk2a KI | addgene full sequence | sequence record 257256 | Addgene NGS Result
AACGCCAGCAACGCGGCCTTTTTACGGTTCCTGGCCTTTTGCTGGCCTTTTGCTCACATGTGAGGGCCTA
TTTCCCATGATTCCTTCATATTTGCATATACGATACAAGGCTGTTAGAGAGATAATTGGAATTAATTTGA
CTGTAAACACAAAGATATTAGTACAAAATACGTGACGTAGAAAGTAATAATTTCTTGGGTAGTTTGCAGT
TTTAAAATTATGTTTTAAAATGGACTATCATATGCTTACCGTAACTTGAAAGTATTTCGATTTCTTGGCT
TTATATATCTTGTGGAAAGGACGAAACACCGCTGCCTGCCCAGTGCCAGGAGTTTTAGAGCTAGAAATAG
CAAGTTAAAATAAGGCTAGTCCGTTATCAACTTGAAAAAGTGGCACCGAGTCGGTGCTTTTTTGTTTTAG
AGCTAGAAATAGCAAGTTAAAATAAGGCTAGTCCGTTTTTAGCGCGTGCGCCAATTCTGCAGACAAATGG
CTCTAGAAGCTTGCTAGACCCTCCTGGCACTGGGCAGGCAGGCTAGCAGGATGAGTGCGATTAAGCCAGA
CATGAAGATCAAACTCCGTATGGAAGGCAACGTAAACGGGCACCACTTTGTGATCGACGGAGATGGTACA
GGCAAGCCTTTTGAGGGAAAACAGAGTATGGATCTTGAAGTCAAAGAGGGCGGACCTCTGCCTTTTGCCT
TTGATATCCTGACCACTGCATTCCATTACGGCAACAGGGTATTCGCCAAATATCCAGACAACATACAAGA
CTATTTTAAGCAGTCGTTTCCTAAGGGGTATTCGTGGGAACGAAGCTTGACTTTCGAAGACGGGGGCATT
TGCAACGCCAGAAACGACATAACAATGGAAGGGGACACTTTCTATAATAAAGTTCGATTTTATGGTACCA
ACTTTCCCGCCAATGGTCCAGTTATGCAGAAGAAGACGCTGAAATGGGAGCCCTCCACTGAGAAAATGTA
TGTGCGTGATGGAGTGCTGACGGGTGATATTGAGATGGCTTTGTTGCTTGAAGGAAATGCCCATTACCGA
TGTGACTTCAGAACTACTTACAAAGCTAAGGAGAAGGGTGTCAAGTTACCAGGCGCCCACTTTGTGGACC
ACTGCATTGAGATTTTAAGCCATGACAAAGATTACAACAAGGTTAAGCTGTATGAGCATGCTGTTGCTCA
TTCTGGATTGCCTGACAATGCCAGACGAGCTCGAGCCCTCCTGGCACTGGGCAGGCAGGGATCCTAGGAC
GCGTCCTAGGACGCGTCCAGAGGTACCCGTTACATAACTTACGGTAAATGGCCCGCCTGGCTGACCGCCC
AACGACCCCCGCCCATTGACGTCAATAGTAACGCCAATAGGGACTTTCCATTGACGTCAATGGGTGGAGT
ATTTACGGTAAACTGCCCACTTGGCAGTACATCAAGTGTATCATATGCCAAGTACGCCCCCTATTGACGT
CAATGACGGTAAATGGCCCGCCTGGCATTGTGCCCAGTACATGACCTTATGGGACTTTCCTACTTGGCAG
TACATCTACGTATTAGTCATCGCTATTACCATGGTCGAGGTGAGCCCCACGTTCTGCTTCACTCTCCCCA
TCTCCCCCCCCTCCCCACCCCCAATTTTGTATTTATTTATTTTTTAATTATTTTGTGCAGCGATGGGGGC
GGGGGGGGGGGGGGGGCGCGCGCCGGGGGGGGGGGGGGGGGGSGGGGGGGGGGGSGGGGSGAGGCGGAGA
GGTGCGGCGGCAGCCAATCAGAGCGGCGCGCTCCGAAAGTTTCCTTTTATGGCGAGGCGGCGGCGGCGGC
GGCCCTATAAAAAGCGAAGCGCGCGGCGGGCGGGAGTCGCTGCGCGCTGCCTTCGCCCCGTGCCCCGCTC
CGCCGCCGCCTCGCGCCGCCCGCCCCGGCTCTGACTGACCGCGTTACTCCCACAGGTGAGCGGGCGGGAC
GGCCCTTCTCCTCCGGGCTGTAATTAGCTGAGCAAGAGGTAAGGGTTTAAGGGATGGTTGGTTGGTGGGG
TATTAATGTTTAATTACCTGGAGCACCTGCCTGAAATCACTTTTTTTCAGGTTGGACCGGTGCCACCATG
TACCCATACGATGTTCCAGATTACGCTTCGCCGAAGAAAAAGCGCAAGGTCGAAGCGTCCGACAAGAAGT
ACAGCATCGGCCTGGACATCGGCACCAACTCTGTGGGCTGGGCCGTGATCACCGACGAGTACAAGGTGCC
CAGCAAGAAATTCAAGGTGCTGGGCAACACCGACCGGCACAGCATCAAGAAGAACCTGATCGGAGCCCTG
CTGTTCGACAGCGGCGAAACAGCCGAGGCCACCCGGCTGAAGAGAACCGCCAGAAGAAGATACACCAGAC
GGAAGAACCGGATCTGCTATCTGCAAGAGATCTTCAGCAACGAGATGGCCAAGGTGGACGACAGCTTCTT
CCACAGACTGGAAGAGTCCTTCCTGGTGGAAGAGGATAAGAAGCACGAGCGGCACCCCATCTTCGGCAAC
ATCGTGGACGAGGTGGCCTACCACGAGAAGTACCCCACCATCTACCACCTGAGAAAGAAACTGGTGGACA
GCACCGACAAGGCCGACCTGCGGCTGATCTATCTGGCCCTGGCCCACATGATCAAGTTCCGGGGCCACTT
CCTGATCGAGGGCGACCTGAACCCCGACAACAGCGACGTGGACAAGCTGTTCATCCAGCTGGTGCAGACC
TACAACCAGCTGTTCGAGGAAAACCCCATCAACGCCAGCGGCGTGGACGCCAAGGCCATCCTGTCTGCCA
GACTGAGCAAGAGCAGACGGCTGGAAAATCTGATCGCCCAGCTGCCCGGCGAGAAGAAGAATGGCCTGTT
CGGAAACCTGATTGCCCTGAGCCTGGGCCTGACCCCCAACTTCAAGAGCAACTTCGACCTGGCCGAGGAT
GCCAAACTGCAGCTGAGCAAGGACACCTACGACGACGACCTGGACAACCTGCTGGCCCAGATCGGCGACC
AGTACGCCGACCTGTTTCTGGCCGCCAAGAACCTGTCCGACGCCATCCTGCTGAGCGACATCCTGAGAGT
GAACACCGAGATCACCAAGGCCCCCCTGAGCGCCTCTATGATCAAGAGATACGACGAGCACCACCAGGAC
CTGACCCTGCTGAAAGCTCTCGTGCGGCAGCAGCTGCCTGAGAAGTACAAAGAGATTTTCTTCGACCAGA
GCAAGAACGGCTACGCCGGCTACATTGACGGCGGAGCCAGCCAGGAAGAGTTCTACAAGTTCATCAAGCC
CATCCTGGAAAAGATGGACGGCACCGAGGAACTGCTCGTGAAGCTGAACAGAGAGGACCTGCTGCGGAAG
CAGCGGACCTTCGACAACGGCAGCATCCCCCACCAGATCCACCTGGGAGAGCTGCACGCCATTCTGCGGC
GGCAGGAAGATTTTTACCCATTCCTGAAGGACAACCGGGAAAAGATCGAGAAGATCCTGACCTTCCGCAT
CCCCTACTACGTGGGCCCTCTGGCCAGGGGAAACAGCAGATTCGCCTGGATGACCAGAAAGAGCGAGGAA
ACCATCACCCCCTGGAACTTCGAGGAAGTGGTGGACAAGGGCGCTTCCGCCCAGAGCTTCATCGAGCGGA
TGACCAACTTCGATAAGAACCTGCCCAACGAGAAGGTGCTGCCCAAGCACAGCCTGCTGTACGAGTACTT
CACCGTGTATAACGAGCTGACCAAAGTGAAATACGTGACCGAGGGAATGAGAAAGCCCGCCTTCCTGAGC
GGCGAGCAGAAAAAGGCCATCGTGGACCTGCTGTTCAAGACCAACCGGAAAGTGACCGTGAAGCAGCTGA
AAGAGGACTACTTCAAGAAAATCGAGTGCTTCGACTCCGTGGAAATCTCCGGCGTGGAAGATCGGTTCAA
CGCCTCCCTGGGCACATACCACGATCTGCTGAAAATTATCAAGGACAAGGACTTCCTGGACAATGAGGAA
AACGAGGACATTCTGGAAGATATCGTGCTGACCCTGACACTGTTTGAGGACAGAGAGATGATCGAGGAAC
GGCTGAAAACCTATGCCCACCTGTTCGACGACAAAGTGATGAAGCAGCTGAAGCGGCGGAGATACACCGG
CTGGGGCAGGCTGAGCCGGAAGCTGATCAACGGCATCCGGGACAAGCAGTCCGGCAAGACAATCCTGGAT
TTCCTGAAGTCCGACGGCTTCGCCAACAGAAACTTCATGCAGCTGATCCACGACGACAGCCTGACCTTTA
AAGAGGACATCCAGAAAGCCCAGGTGTCCGGCCAGGGCGATAGCCTGCACGAGCACATTGCCAATCTGGC
CGGCAGCCCCGCCATTAAGAAGGGCATCCTGCAGACAGTGAAGGTGGTGGACGAGCTCGTGAAAGTGATG
GGCCGGCACAAGCCCGAGAACATCGTGATCGAAATGGCCAGAGAGAACCAGACCACCCAGAAGGGACAGA
AGAACAGCCGCGAGAGAATGAAGCGGATCGAAGAGGGCATCAAAGAGCTGGGCAGCCAGATCCTGAAAGA
ACACCCCGTGGAAAACACCCAGCTGCAGAACGAGAAGCTGTACCTGTACTACCTGCAGAATGGGCGGGAT
ATGTACGTGGACCAGGAACTGGACATCAACCGGCTGTCCGACTACGATGTGGACCATATCGTGCCTCAGA
GCTTTCTGAAGGACGACTCCATCGACAACAAGGTGCTGACCAGAAGCGACAAGAACCGGGGCAAGAGCGA
CAACGTGCCCTCCGAAGAGGTCGTGAAGAAGATGAAGAACTACTGGCGGCAGCTGCTGAACGCCAAGCTG
ATTACCCAGAGAAAGTTCGACAATCTGACCAAGGCCGAGAGAGGCGGCCTGAGCGAACTGGATAAGGCCG
GCTTCATCAAGAGACAGCTGGTGGAAACCCGGCAGATCACAAAGCACGTGGCACAGATCCTGGACTCCCG
GATGAACACTAAGTACGACGAGAATGACAAGCTGATCCGGGAAGTGAAAGTGATCACCCTGAAGTCCAAG
CTGGTGTCCGATTTCCGGAAGGATTTCCAGTTTTACAAAGTGCGCGAGATCAACAACTACCACCACGCCC
ACGACGCCTACCTGAACGCCGTCGTGGGAACCGCCCTGATCAAAAAGTACCCTAAGCTGGAAAGCGAGTT
CGTGTACGGCGACTACAAGGTGTACGACGTGCGGAAGATGATCGCCAAGAGCGAGCAGGAAATCGGCAAG
GCTACCGCCAAGTACTTCTTCTACAGCAACATCATGAACTTTTTCAAGACCGAGATTACCCTGGCCAACG
GCGAGATCCGGAAGCGGCCTCTGATCGAGACAAACGGCGAAACCGGGGAGATCGTGTGGGATAAGGGCCG
GGATTTTGCCACCGTGCGGAAAGTGCTGAGCATGCCCCAAGTGAATATCGTGAAAAAGACCGAGGTGCAG
ACAGGCGGCTTCAGCAAAGAGTCTATCCTGCCCAAGAGGAACAGCGATAAGCTGATCGCCAGAAAGAAGG
ACTGGGACCCTAAGAAGTACGGCGGCTTCGACAGCCCCACCGTGGCCTATTCTGTGCTGGTGGTGGCCAA
AGTGGAAAAGGGCAAGTCCAAGAAACTGAAGAGTGTGAAAGAGCTGCTGGGGATCACCATCATGGAAAGA
AGCAGCTTCGAGAAGAATCCCATCGACTTTCTGGAAGCCAAGGGCTACAAAGAAGTGAAAAAGGACCTGA
TCATCAAGCTGCCTAAGTACTCCCTGTTCGAGCTGGAAAACGGCCGGAAGAGAATGCTGGCCTCTGCCGG
CGAACTGCAGAAGGGAAACGAACTGGCCCTGCCCTCCAAATATGTGAACTTCCTGTACCTGGCCAGCCAC
TATGAGAAGCTGAAGGGCTCCCCCGAGGATAATGAGCAGAAACAGCTGTTTGTGGAACAGCACAAGCACT
ACCTGGACGAGATCATCGAGCAGATCAGCGAGTTCTCCAAGAGAGTGATCCTGGCCGACGCTAATCTGGA
CAAAGTGCTGTCCGCCTACAACAAGCACCGGGATAAGCCCATCAGAGAGCAGGCCGAGAATATCATCCAC
CTGTTTACCCTGACCAATCTGGGAGCCCCTGCCGCCTTCAAGTACTTTGACACCACCATCGACCGGAAGA
GGTACACCAGCACCAAAGAGGTGCTGGACGCCACCCTGATCCACCAGAGCATCACCGGCCTGTACGAGAC
ACGGATCGACCTGTCTCAGCTGGGAGGCGACAGCCCCAAGAAGAAGAGAAAGGTGGAGGCCAGCTAAGAA
TTCTAACTAGAGCTCGCTGATCAGCCTCGACTGTGCCTTCTAGTTGCCAGCCATCTGTTGTTTGCCCCTC
CCCCGTGCCTTCCTTGACCCTGGAAGGTGCCACTCCCACTGTCCTTTCCTAATAAAATGAGGAAATTGCA
TCGCATTGTCTGAGTAGGTGTCATTCTATTCTGGGGGGTGGGGTGGGGCAGGACAGCAAGGGGGAGGATT
GGGAAGAGAATAGCAGGCATGCTGGGGAGCGGCCGCAGGAACCCCTAGTGATGGAGTTGGCCACTCCCTC
TCTGCGCGCTCGCTCGCTCACTGAGGCCGGGCGACCAAAGGTCGCCCGACGCCCGGGCTTTGCCCGGGCG
GCCTCAGTGAGCGAGCGAGCGCGCAGCTGCCTGCAGGGGCGCCTGATGCGGTATTTTCTCCTTACGCATC
TGTGCGGTATTTCACACCGCATA
[95 nt withheld, positions 6744-6838]
T
[46 nt withheld, positions 6840-6885]
C
[141 nt withheld, positions 6887-7027]
CCTTTGACGTTGGAGTCCACGTTCTTT
[37 nt withheld, positions 7055-7091]
ACTCTATCTCGGGCTATTCTTTTGATTTATAAGGGATTTTGCCGATTTCGGTCTATTGGTTAAAAAATGA
GCTGATTTAACAAAAATTTAACGCGAATTTTAACAAAATATTAACGTTTACAATTTTATGGTGCACTCTC
AGTACAATCTGCTCTGATGCCGCATAGTTAAGCCAGCCCCGACACCCGCCAACACCCGCTGACGCGCCCT
GACGGGCTTGTCTGCTCCCGGCATCCGCTTACAGACAAGCTGTGACCGTCTCCGGGAGCTGCATGTGTCA
GAGGTTTTCACCGTCATCACCGAAACGCGCGAGACGAAAGGGCCTCGTGATACGCCTATTTTTATAGGTT
AATGTCATGATAATAATGGTTTCTTAGACGTCAGGTGGCACTTTTCGGGGAAATGTGCGCGGAACCCCTA
TTTGTTTATTTTTCTAAATACATTCAAATATGTATCCGCTCATGAGACAATAACCCTGATAAATGCTTCA
ATAATATTGAAAAAGGAAGAGTATGAGTATTCAACATTTCCGTGTCGCCCTTATTCCCTTTTTTGCGGCA
TTTTGCCTTCCTGTTTTTGCTCACCCAGAAACGCTGGTGAAAGTAAAAGATGCTGAAGATCAGTTGGGTG
CACGAGTGGGTTACATCGAACTGGATCTCAACAGCGGTAAGATCCTTGAGAGTTTTCGCCCCGAAGAACG
TTTTCCAATGATGAGCACTTTTAAAGTTCTGCTATGTGGCGCGGTATTATCCCGTATTGACGCCGGGCAA
GAGCAACTCGGTCGCCGCATACACTATTCTCAGAATGACTTGGTTGAGTACTCACCAGTCACAGAAAAGC
ATCTTACGGATGGCATGACAGTAAGAGAATTATGCAGTGCTGCCATAACCATGAGTGATAACACTGCGGC
CAACTTACTTCTGACAACGATCGGAGGACCGAAGGAGCTAACCGCTTTTTTGCACAACATGGGGGATCAT
GTAACTCGCCTTGATCGTTGGGAACCGGAGCTGAATGAAGCCATACCAAACGACGAGCGTGACACCACGA
TGCCTGTAGCAATGGCAACAACGTTGCGCAAACTATTAACTGGCGAACTACTTACTCTAGCTTCCCGGCA
ACAATTAATAGACTGGATGGAGGCGGATAAAGTTGCAGGACCACTTCTGCGCTCGGCCCTTCCGGCTGGC
TGGTTTATTGCTGATAAATCTGGAGCCGGTGAGCGTGGAAGCCGCGGTATCATTGCAGCACTGGGGCCAG
ATGGTAAGCCCTCCCGTATCGTAGTTATCTACACGACGGGGAGTCAGGCAACTATGGATGAACGAAATAG
ACAGATCGCTGAGATAGGTGCCTCACTGATTAAGCATTGGTAACTGTCAGACCAAGTTTACTCATATATA
CTTTAGATTGATTTAAAACTTCATTTTTAATTTAAAAGGATCTAGGTGAAGATCCTTTTTGATAATCTCA
TGACCAAAATCCCTTAACGTGAGTTTTCGTTCCACTGAGCGTCAGACCCCGTAGAAAAGATCAAAGGATC
TTCTTGAGATCCTTTTTTTCTGCGCGTAATCTGCTGCTTGCAAACAAAAAAACCACCGCTACCAGCGGTG
GTTTGTTTGCCGGATCAAGAGCTACCAACTCTTTTTCCGAAGGTAACTGGCTTCAGCAGAGCGCAGATAC
CAAATACTGTTCTTCTAGTGTAGCCGTAGTTAGGCCACCACTTCAAGAACTCTGTAGCACCGCCTACATA
CCTCGCTCTGCTAATCCTGTTACCAGTGGCTGCTGCCAGTGGCGATAAGTCGTGTCTTACCGGGTTGGAC
TCAAGACGATAGTTACCGGATAAGGCGCAGCGGTCGGGCTGAACGGGGGGTTCGTGCACACAGCCCAGCT
TGGAGCGAACGACCTACACCGAACTGAGATACCTACAGCGTGAGCTATGAGAAAGCGCCACGCTTCCCGA
AGGGAGAAAGGCGGACAGGTATCCGGTAAGCGGCAGGGTCGGAACAGGAGAGCGCACGAGGGAGCTTCCA
GGGGGAAACGCCTGGTATCTTTATAGTCCTGTCGGGTTTCGCCACCTCTGACTTGAGCGTCGATTTTTGT
GATGCTCGTCAGGGGGGCGGAGCCTATGGAAA
